>Addgene plasmid #235950 | pME_G_0_6_022_3C2SF | addgene full sequence | sequence record 471518 | Addgene NGS Result
CCAAGCCTCGAGCTGTCAGACCAAGTTTACTCATATATACTTTAGATTGATTTAAAACTTCATTTTTAAT
TTAAAAGGATCTAGGTGAAGATCCTTTTTGATAATCTCATGACCAAAATCCCTTAACGTGAGTTTTCGTT
CCACTGAGCGTCAGACCCCGTAGAAAAGATCAAAGGATCTTCTTGAGATCCTTTTTTTCTGCGCGTAATC
TGCTGCTTGCAAACAAAAAAACCACCGCTACCAGCGGTGGTTTGTTTGCCGGATCAAGAGCTACCAACTC
TTTTTCCGAAGGTAACTGGCTTCAGCAGAGCGCAGATACCAAATACTGTTCTTCTAGTGTAGCCGTAGTT
AGGCCACCACTTCAAGAACTCTGTAGCACCGCCTACATACCTCGCTCTGCTAATCCTGTTACCAGTGGCT
GCTGCCAGTGGCGATAAGTCGTGTCTTACCGGGTTGGACTCAAGACGATAGTTACCGGATAAGGCGCAGC
GGTCGGGCTGAACGGGGGGTTCGTGCACACAGCCCAGCTTGGAGCGAACGACCTACACCGAACTGAGATA
CCTACAGCGTGAGCTATGAGAAAGCGCCACGCTTCCCGAAGGGAGAAAGGCGGACAGGTATCCGGTAAGC
GGCAGGGTCGGAACAGGAGAGCGCACGAGGGAGCTTCCAGGGGGAAACGCCTGGTATCTTTATAGTCCTG
TCGGGTTTCGCCACCTCTGACTTGAGCGTCGATTTTTGTGATGCTCGTCAGGGGGGCGGAGCCTGTGGAA
AAACGCCAGCAACGCGGCCTTTTTACGGTTCCTGGCCTTTTGCTGGCCTTTTGCTCACATGTTCTTTCCT
GCGTTATCCCCTGATTCTGTGGATAACCGTATTACCGCCTTTGAGTGAGCTGATACCGCTCGCCGCAGCC
GAACGACCGAGCGCAGCGAGTCAGTGAGCGAGGAAGCCTGCATAACGCGAAGTAATCTTTTCGGTTTTAA
AGAAAAAGGGCAGGGTGGTGACACCTTGCCCTTTTTTGCCGGACTGCAGCGGCCGCTACTAGTCGCGATG
AGTGGTCTCAGTCTCGTCTCCCATTAGCGCGAGACCACTCATCGCTCTAGAAGCGGCCGCGAATTCCAGA
AATCATCCTTAGCGAAAGCTAAGGATTTTTTTTATCTGAAATTCTGCCTCGTGATACGCCTATTTTTATA
GGTTAATGTCATGATAATAATGGTTTCTTAGACGTCAGGTGGCACTCGAGTTGATCGGGCACGTAAGAGG
TTCCAACTTTCACCATAATGAAATAAGATCACTACCGGGCGTATTTTTTGAGTTATCGAGATTTTCAGGA
GCTAAGGAAGCTAAAATGGAGAAAAAAATCACTGGATATACCACCGTTGATATATCCCAATGGCATCGTA
AAGAACATTTTGAGGCATTTCAGTCAGTTGCTCAATGTACCTATAACCAGACCGTTCAGCTGGATATTAC
GGCCTTTTTAAAGACCGTAAAGAAAAATAAGCACAAGTTTTATCCGGCCTTTATTCACATTCTTGCCCGC
CTGATGAATGCTCATCCGGAATTTCGTATGGCAATGAAAGACGGTGAGCTGGTGATATGGGATAGTGTTC
ACCCTTGTTACACCGTTTTCCATGAGCAAACTGAAACGTTTTCATCACTCTGGAGTGAATACCACGACGA
TTTCCGGCAGTTTCTACACATATATTCGCAAGATGTGGCGTGTTACGGTGAAAACCTGGCCTATTTCCCT
AAAGGGTTTATTGAGAATATGTTTTTCGTATCAGCCAATCCCTGGGTGAGTTTCACCAGTTTTGATTTAA
ACGTGGCCAATATGGACAACTTCTTCGCCCCCGTTTTCACCATGGGCAAATATTATACGCAAGGCGACAA
GGTGCTGATGCCGCTGGCGATTCAGGTTCATCATGCCGTTTGTGATGGCTTCCATGTCGGCAGAATGCTT
AATGAATTACAACAGTACTGCGACGAGTGGCAGGGCGGGGCGTAATTTGATATCGAGCTCGCTTGGACTC
CTGTTGATAGATCCAGTAATGACCTCAGAACTCCATCTGGATTTGTTCAGAACGCTCGGTTGCCGCCGGG
CGTTTTTTATTGGTGAGAAT
Features (pLannotate 1.2.2; 8 found; start..end, strand, type, name):
    183..771     +  rep_origin     ori: high-copy-number ColE1/pMB1/pBR322/pUC origin of replication
    966..1023    -  terminator     his operon terminator: This putative transcriptin terminator from the E. coli his operon has a 2-bp deletion introduced during synthesis. Its efficiency has not been determined.
   1024..1043    -  misc_feature   BioBrick suffix: universal suffix for all parts
   1095..1116    -  misc_feature   BioBrick prefix: BioBrick prefix for parts that do not start with "ATG"
   1119..1162    +  terminator     bacterial terminator: putative bacterial transcription terminator
   1248..1345    +  promoter       cat promoter: promoter of the E. coli cat gene encoding chloramphenicol acetyltransferase
   1346..2002    +  CDS            cat: CAT_ECOLX - Experimental evidence at protein level: Swiss-Prot protein existence level 1. This enzyme is an effector of chloramphenicol resistance in bacteria. From Escherichia coli. This protein is used as a marker in many commonly used cloning vectors, such as pACYC184.
   2026..2120    +  terminator     lambda t0 terminator: transcription terminator from phage lambda
