[The description below was written by a language model from this plasmid's Addgene catalogue record and pLannotate feature annotations shown in this document.]
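Description:
pME_G_0_6_022_3C2SF is a small synthetic-biology part plasmid (about 2.1 kb) from a modular cloning toolkit developed for engineering the chloroplast of Chlamydomonas. It is built on the pME_Cp_UAV_GFP universal acceptor backbone and is maintained in E. coli through a high-copy ColE1/pUC-type origin of replication. Selection relies on chloramphenicol resistance, provided by the cat gene under its native cat promoter and followed by a phage lambda t0 terminator.

The payload is a 19 bp synthetic sequence, 3C2SF ("3' Connector 2 Short Forward"), inserted through BsaI sites that were destroyed during cloning, as is typical of Golden Gate-style assembly. The backbone name suggests that the insert replaced a GFP dropout cassette, and no GFP feature appears in the annotation, but the record does not state this explicitly. In the feature table the insertion region lies between BioBrick prefix and suffix sequences and is flanked by bacterial transcription terminators (a his operon terminator and a putative bacterial terminator), which insulate the part from read-through transcription from the backbone. The connector itself is too short to be annotated as a feature. It carries no promoter, coding sequence or reporter.

According to the record, the connector occupies the M2 position and serves to dictate where an assembled unit will sit in a subsequent level 2 assembly. It is therefore a structural adaptor for ordering multiple transcription units into larger multigene constructs, not a functional genetic element in its own right.
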