Addgene plasmid #235950: pME_G_0_6_022_3C2SF
Purpose: 3' Connector 2 Short Forward in the M2 position used to dictate position for lvl2 assembly
Depositing lab: Tobias Erb. Depositing organization: Max Planck Institute for Terrestrial Microbiology. Publication: A modular high-throughput approach for advancing synthetic biology in the chloroplast of Chlamydomonas. Inckemann RM, Chotel T, Burgis M, Brinkmann CK, Andreas L, Baumann J, Sharma P, Klose M, Barrett J, Ries F, Paczia N, Glatter T, Mackinder LCM, Willmund F, Erb TJ. Nat Plants. 2025 Nov;11(11):2332-2349. doi: 10.1038/s41477-025-02126-2. Epub 2025 Nov 3. PubMed 41184475.
Backbone
  Vector backbone: pME_Cp_UAV_GFP
  Backbone size w/o insert (bp): 2101
  Vector type: Synthetic Biology
Growth in bacteria
  Bacterial resistance: Chloramphenicol, 25 μg/mL
  Growth temperature: 37°C
  Growth strain: DH5alpha
  Copy number: High Copy
Gene/Insert
  Gene/Insert name: 3C2SF
  Species: Synthetic
  Insert size (bp): 19
  Cloning method: Restriction Enzyme; 5′ cloning site BsaI (destroyed during cloning); 3′ cloning site BsaI (destroyed during cloning)
  Sequencing primers: 5′ CGTATCACGAGGCAGAATTTC; 3′ CCTGCATAACGCGAAGTAATC
Terms and licenses: Academic/Nonprofit Terms; Industry Terms: Not Available to Industry
Depositor comments: Please visit https://doi.org/10.1101/2024.05.08.593163 for bioRxiv preprint.
How to cite: pME_G_0_6_022_3C2SF was a gift from Tobias Erb (Addgene plasmid # 235950 ; http://n2t.net/addgene:235950 ; RRID:Addgene_235950)
